Addgene plasmid #186612: pLV-Rtn2b-mNeon-TurboID
Purpose: Third generation lentiviral vector expressing full-length Reticulon 2 fused to mNeonGreen and V5-TurboID
Depositing lab: Gia Voeltz. Depositing organization: University of Colorado, Boulder. Publication: The ER ladder is a unique morphological feature of developing mammalian axons. Zamponi E, Meehl JB, Voeltz GK. Dev Cell. 2022 Jun 6;57(11):1369-1382.e6. doi: 10.1016/j.devcel.2022.05.002. Epub 2022 May 23. PubMed 35609616.
Backbone
  Vector backbone: pLV-mNeon-V5-TurboID (Addgene#186610)
  Total vector size (bp): 9913
  Vector type: Mammalian Expression, Lentiviral
Growth in bacteria
  Bacterial resistance: Ampicillin, 100 μg/mL
  Growth temperature: 30°C
  Growth strain: NEB Stable
  Copy number: Unknown
Gene/Insert
  Gene/Insert name: Human Reticulon 2 isoform B (alt name: Rtn2b)
  Species: H. sapiens (human)
  Insert size (bp): 1416
  GenBank ID: NM_206900.3
  Entrez Gene: RTN2 (a.k.a. NSP2, NSPL1, NSPLI, SPG12)
  Promoter: CMV
  Cloning method: Restriction Enzyme; 5′ cloning site XhoI (not destroyed); 3′ cloning site KpnI (not destroyed)
  Sequencing primers: 5′ GAGCTCGTTTAGTGAACCGTCAG; 3′ GGAGCCAAAGATGTGTAACTCATGTG
Terms and licenses: Academic/Nonprofit Terms; Industry Terms: Not Available to Industry
How to cite: pLV-Rtn2b-mNeon-TurboID was a gift from Gia Voeltz (Addgene plasmid # 186612 ; http://n2t.net/addgene:186612 ; RRID:Addgene_186612)
