[The description below was written by a language model from this plasmid's Addgene catalogue record and pLannotate feature annotations shown in this document.]
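Description:
pLV-Rtn2b-mNeon-TurboID is a 9,913 bp third-generation, self-inactivating HIV-1-based lentiviral transfer vector for mammalian expression, built on the pLV-mNeon-V5-TurboID backbone. It is propagated in E. coli through a high-copy ColE1/pUC-type origin with ampicillin selection (AmpR under its own bla promoter). The plasmid backbone also carries an f1 origin, T7 and T3 promoters, remnants of the lac region, and an SV40 origin and poly(A) signal downstream of the viral cassette. The viral genome is transcribed in packaging cells from an RSV promoter fused to a truncated 5' LTR, which removes the need for Tat. It contains the Ψ packaging signal with a partial gag sequence, the RRE for Rev-dependent nuclear export, and the cPPT/CTS to aid nuclear import. A WPRE boosts transcript expression, and the ΔU3 3' LTR inactivates the LTR promoter after integration.

The payload is driven by the internal CMV enhancer/promoter. A 1,416 bp insert encoding full-length human Reticulon 2 isoform B (RTN2) was cloned between retained XhoI and KpnI sites. It sits upstream of mNeonGreen and TurboID, giving a C-terminally tagged fusion; the catalogue also describes a V5 epitope preceding TurboID, although the feature table does not annotate it separately. The automated annotation labels the insert by its closest match, mouse Rtn2, whereas the catalogue entry specifies the human gene. mNeonGreen allows fluorescence imaging of this reticulon protein, while TurboID, an engineered high-activity biotin ligase, biotinylates nearby proteins for proximity labelling. The associated work concerns ER morphology in developing mammalian axons, consistent with lentiviral delivery to localise Rtn2b and map its protein neighbourhood.
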