Features (pLannotate 1.2.2; 30 found; start..end, strand, type, name):
     58..1014    +  CDS            TurboID: mutant of the E. coli biotin ligase BioID engineered for improved catalytic efficiency (Branon et al., 2018)
   1048..1636    +  misc_feature   WPRE: woodchuck hepatitis virus posttranscriptional regulatory element
   1653..1721    +  CDS            nef (fragment): NEF_HV1Z2 - Experimental evidence at protein level: Swiss-Prot protein existence level 1. Extracellular Nef protein targets CD4(+) T-lymphocytes for apoptosis by interacting with CXCR4 surface receptors. From Human immunodeficiency virus type 1 group M subtype D (isolate Z2/CDC-Z34) (HIV-1).
   1723..1956    +  LTR            3' LTR (ΔU3): self-inactivating 3' long terminal repeat (LTR) from HIV-1
   2028..2149    +  polyA_signal   SV40 poly(A) signal: SV40 polyadenylation signal
   2189..2324    +  rep_origin     SV40 ori: SV40 origin of replication
   2345..2363    -  promoter       T7 promoter: promoter for bacteriophage T7 RNA polymerase
   2371..2526    +  CDS            lacZα (fragment): LacZα fragment of β-galactosidase; lacZ fragment
   2531..2959    +  rep_origin     f1 ori (sequence partly withheld): f1 bacteriophage origin of replication; arrow indicates direction of (+) strand synthesis
   3012..3116    +  promoter       AmpR promoter: bla
   3117..3977    +  CDS            AmpR: β-lactamase; bla; confers resistance to ampicillin, carbenicillin, and related antibiotics
   4148..4736    +  rep_origin     ori: high-copy-number ColE1/pMB1/pBR322/pUC origin of replication
   4919..5011    +  CDS            lacI (fragment): lac repressor; lacI; The lac repressor binds to the lac operator to inhibit transcription in E. coli. This inhibition can be relieved by adding lactose or isopropyl-β-D-thiogalactopyranoside (IPTG).
   5024..5045    +  protein_bind   CAP binding site: CAP binding activates transcription in the presence of cAMP. E. coli catabolite activator protein
   5064..5090    +  promoter       lac promoter (fragment): promoter for the E. coli lac operon
   5098..5114    +  protein_bind   lac operator: The lac repressor binds to the lac operator to inhibit transcription in E. coli. This inhibition can be relieved by adding lactose or isopropyl-β-D-thiogalactopyranoside (IPTG). lac repressor encoded by lacI
   5159..5177    +  promoter       T3 promoter: promoter for bacteriophage T3 RNA polymerase
   5205..5431    +  promoter       RSV promoter: Rous sarcoma virus enhancer/promoter
   5432..5612    +  LTR            5' LTR (truncated): truncated 5' long terminal repeat (LTR) from HIV-1
   5659..5784    +  misc_feature   HIV-1 Ψ: packaging signal of human immunodeficiency virus type 1
   5768..6131    +  CDS            HIV-1 gag (fragment): gag protein from human immunodeficiency virus 1; gag
   6277..6510    +  misc_feature   RRE: The Rev response element (RRE) of HIV-1 allows for Rev-dependent mRNA export from the nucleus to the cytoplasm.
   6887..6987    +  CDS            Rev (fragment): human immunodeficiency virus 1 (HIV-1) Rev protein; rev; enhances nuclear export of unspliced and incompletely spliced viral mRNAs
   7006..7122    +  misc_feature   cPPT/CTS: central polypurine tract and central termination sequence of HIV-1
   7145..7448    +  enhancer       CMV enhancer: human cytomegalovirus immediate early enhancer
   7449..7652    +  promoter       CMV promoter: human cytomegalovirus (CMV) immediate early promoter
   7729..7756    +  misc_feature   MCS (fragment): multiple cloning site
   7757..9172    +  CDS            Rtn2: RTN2_MOUSE - Also known as Nspl1 From Mus musculus (Mouse).
   9175..9201    +  misc_feature   MCS (fragment): multiple cloning site
   9209..3       +  CDS            mNeonGreen (across the origin): mNeonGreen is a basic (constitutively fluorescent) green/yellow fluorescent protein published in 2013, derived from Branchiostoma lanceolatum. It is reported to be a very rapidly-maturing monomer with moderate acid sensitivity.
>Addgene plasmid #186612 | pLV-Rtn2b-mNeon-TurboID | addgene full sequence | sequence record 369185 | Addgene NGS Result
AAGGCCATGGGCAAGCCCATCCCCAACCCCCTGCTGGGCCTGGACAGCACCGCTAGCAAAGACAATACTG
TGCCTCTGAAGCTGATCGCTCTCCTGGCTAATGGCGAGTTCCATAGTGGCGAACAGCTGGGAGAAACCCT
GGGCATGTCCAGGGCCGCTATCAACAAGCACATTCAGACTCTGCGCGACTGGGGCGTGGACGTGTTCACC
GTGCCCGGAAAGGGCTACTCTCTGCCCGAGCCTATCCCGCTGCTGAACGCTAAACAGATTCTGGGACAGC
TGGACGGCGGGAGCGTGGCAGTCCTGCCTGTGGTCGACTCCACCAATCAGTACCTGCTGGATCGAATCGG
CGAGCTGAAGAGTGGGGATGCTTGCATTGCAGAATATCAGCAGGCAGGGAGAGGAAGCAGAGGGAGGAAA
TGGTTCTCTCCTTTTGGAGCTAACCTGTACCTGAGTATGTTTTGGCGCCTGAAGCGGGGACCAGCAGCAA
TCGGCCTGGGCCCGGTCATCGGAATTGTCATGGCAGAAGCGCTGCGAAAGCTGGGAGCAGACAAGGTGCG
AGTCAAATGGCCCAATGACCTGTATCTGCAGGATAGAAAGCTGGCAGGCATCCTGGTGGAGCTGGCCGGA
ATAACAGGCGATGCTGCACAGATCGTCATTGGCGCCGGGATTAACGTGGCTATGAGGCGCGTGGAGGAAA
GCGTGGTCAATCAGGGCTGGATCACACTGCAGGAAGCAGGGATTAACCTGGACAGGAATACTCTGGCCGC
TACGCTGATCCGAGAGCTGCGGGCAGCCCTGGAACTGTTCGAGCAGGAAGGCCTGGCTCCATATCTGCCA
CGGTGGGAGAAGCTGGATAACTTCATCAATAGACCCGTGAAGCTGATCATTGGGGACAAAGAGATTTTCG
GGATTAGCCGGGGGATTGATAAACAGGGAGCCCTGCTGCTGGAACAGGACGGAGTTATCAAACCCTGGAT
GGGCGGAGAAATCAGTCTGCGGTCTGCCGAAAAGCTGCAGGTGTACAAGTAAAGCGGCCGCGTCGACAAT
CAACCTCTGGATTACAAAATTTGTGAAAGATTGACTGGTATTCTTAACTATGTTGCTCCTTTTACGCTAT
GTGGATACGCTGCTTTAATGCCTTTGTATCATGCTATTGCTTCCCGTATGGCTTTCATTTTCTCCTCCTT
GTATAAATCCTGGTTGCTGTCTCTTTATGAGGAGTTGTGGCCCGTTGTCAGGCAACGTGGCGTGGTGTGC
ACTGTGTTTGCTGACGCAACCCCCACTGGTTGGGGCATTGCCACCACCTGTCAGCTCCTTTCCGGGACTT
TCGCTTTCCCCCTCCCTATTGCCACGGCGGAACTCATCGCCGCCTGCCTTGCCCGCTGCTGGACAGGGGC
TCGGCTGTTGGGCACTGACAATTCCGTGGTGTTGTCGGGGAAGCTGACGTCCTTTCCATGGCTGCTCGCC
TGTGTTGCCACCTGGATTCTGCGCGGGACGTCCTTCTGCTACGTCCCTTCGGCCCTCAATCCAGCGGACC
TTCCTTCCCGCGGCCTGCTGCCGGCTCTGCGGCCTCTTCCGCGTCTTCGCCTTCGCCCTCAGACGAGTCG
GATCTCCCTTTGGGCCGCCTCCCCGCCTGGAATTCGAGCTCGGTACCTTTAAGACCAATGACTTACAAGG
CAGCTGTAGATCTTAGCCACTTTTTAAAAGAAAAGGGGGGACTGGAAGGGCTAATTCACTCCCAACGAAG
ACAAGATCTGCTTTTTGCTTGTACTGGGTCTCTCTGGTTAGACCAGATCTGAGCCTGGGAGCTCTCTGGC
TAACTAGGGAACCCACTGCTTAAGCCTCAATAAAGCTTGCCTTGAGTGCTTCAAGTAGTGTGTGCCCGTC
TGTTGTGTGACTCTGGTAACTAGAGATCCCTCAGACCCTTTTAGTCAGTGTGGAAAATCTCTAGCAGTAG
TAGTTCATGTCATCTTATTATTCAGTATTTATAACTTGCAAAGAAATGAATATCAGAGAGTGAGAGGAAC
TTGTTTATTGCAGCTTATAATGGTTACAAATAAAGCAATAGCATCACAAATTTCACAAATAAAGCATTTT
TTTCACTGCATTCTAGTTGTGGTTTGTCCAAACTCATCAATGTATCTTATCATGTCTGGCTCTAGCTATC
CCGCCCCTAACTCCGCCCATCCCGCCCCTAACTCCGCCCAGTTCCGCCCATTCTCCGCCCCATGGCTGAC
TAATTTTTTTTATTTATGCAGAGGCCGAGGCCGCCTCGGCCTCTGAGCTATTCCAGAAGTAGTGAGGAGG
CTTTTTTGGAGGCCTAGGGACGTACCCAATTCGCCCTATAGTGAGTCGTATTACGCGCGCTCACTGGCCG
TCGTTTTACAACGTCGTGACTGGGAAAACCCTGGCGTTACCCAACTTAATCGCCTTGCAGCACATCCCCC
TTTCGCCAGCTGGCGTAATAGCGAAGAGGCCCGCACCGATCGCCCTTCCCAACAGTTGCGCAGCCTGAAT
GGCGAATGGG
[124 nt withheld, positions 2531-2654]
C
[91 nt withheld, positions 2656-2746]
A
[49 nt withheld, positions 2748-2796]
CCTTTGACGTTGGAGTCCACGTTCTTT
[37 nt withheld, positions 2824-2860]
ACCCTATCTCGGTCTATTCTTTTGATTTATAAGGGATTTTGCCGATTTCGGCCTATTGGTTAAAAAATGA
GCTGATTTAACAAAAATTTAACGCGAATTTTAACAAAATATTAACGCTTACAATTTAGGTGGCACTTTTC
GGGGAAATGTGCGCGGAACCCCTATTTGTTTATTTTTCTAAATACATTCAAATATGTATCCGCTCATGAG
ACAATAACCCTGATAAATGCTTCAATAATATTGAAAAAGGAAGAGTATGAGTATTCAACATTTCCGTGTC
GCCCTTATTCCCTTTTTTGCGGCATTTTGCCTTCCTGTTTTTGCTCACCCAGAAACGCTGGTGAAAGTAA
AAGATGCTGAAGATCAGTTGGGTGCACGAGTGGGTTACATCGAACTGGATCTCAACAGCGGTAAGATCCT
TGAGAGTTTTCGCCCCGAAGAACGTTTTCCAATGATGAGCACTTTTAAAGTTCTGCTATGTGGCGCGGTA
TTATCCCGTATTGACGCCGGGCAAGAGCAACTCGGTCGCCGCATACACTATTCTCAGAATGACTTGGTTG
AGTACTCACCAGTCACAGAAAAGCATCTTACGGATGGCATGACAGTAAGAGAATTATGCAGTGCTGCCAT
AACCATGAGTGATAACACTGCGGCCAACTTACTTCTGACAACGATCGGAGGACCGAAGGAGCTAACCGCT
TTTTTGCACAACATGGGGGATCATGTAACTCGCCTTGATCGTTGGGAACCGGAGCTGAATGAAGCCATAC
CAAACGACGAGCGTGACACCACGATGCCTGTAGCAATGGCAACAACGTTGCGCAAACTATTAACTGGCGA
ACTACTTACTCTAGCTTCCCGGCAACAATTAATAGACTGGATGGAGGCGGATAAAGTTGCAGGACCACTT
CTGCGCTCGGCCCTTCCGGCTGGCTGGTTTATTGCTGATAAATCTGGAGCCGGTGAGCGTGGGTCTCGCG
GTATCATTGCAGCACTGGGGCCAGATGGTAAGCCCTCCCGTATCGTAGTTATCTACACGACGGGGAGTCA
GGCAACTATGGATGAACGAAATAGACAGATCGCTGAGATAGGTGCCTCACTGATTAAGCATTGGTAACTG
TCAGACCAAGTTTACTCATATATACTTTAGATTGATTTAAAACTTCATTTTTAATTTAAAAGGATCTAGG
TGAAGATCCTTTTTGATAATCTCATGACCAAAATCCCTTAACGTGAGTTTTCGTTCCACTGAGCGTCAGA
CCCCGTAGAAAAGATCAAAGGATCTTCTTGAGATCCTTTTTTTCTGCGCGTAATCTGCTGCTTGCAAACA
AAAAAACCACCGCTACCAGCGGTGGTTTGTTTGCCGGATCAAGAGCTACCAACTCTTTTTCCGAAGGTAA
CTGGCTTCAGCAGAGCGCAGATACCAAATACTGTTCTTCTAGTGTAGCCGTAGTTAGGCCACCACTTCAA
GAACTCTGTAGCACCGCCTACATACCTCGCTCTGCTAATCCTGTTACCAGTGGCTGCTGCCAGTGGCGAT
AAGTCGTGTCTTACCGGGTTGGACTCAAGACGATAGTTACCGGATAAGGCGCAGCGGTCGGGCTGAACGG
GGGGTTCGTGCACACAGCCCAGCTTGGAGCGAACGACCTACACCGAACTGAGATACCTACAGCGTGAGCT
ATGAGAAAGCGCCACGCTTCCCGAAGGGAGAAAGGCGGACAGGTATCCGGTAAGCGGCAGGGTCGGAACA
GGAGAGCGCACGAGGGAGCTTCCAGGGGGAAACGCCTGGTATCTTTATAGTCCTGTCGGGTTTCGCCACC
TCTGACTTGAGCGTCGATTTTTGTGATGCTCGTCAGGGGGGCGGAGCCTATGGAAAAACGCCAGCAACGC
GGCCTTTTTACGGTTCCTGGCCTTTTGCTGGCCTTTTGCTCACATGTTCTTTCCTGCGTTATCCCCTGAT
TCTGTGGATAACCGTATTACCGCCTTTGAGTGAGCTGATACCGCTCGCCGCAGCCGAACGACCGAGCGCA
GCGAGTCAGTGAGCGAGGAAGCGGAAGAGCGCCCAATACGCAAACCGCCTCTCCCCGCGCGTTGGCCGAT
TCATTAATGCAGCTGGCACGACAGGTTTCCCGACTGGAAAGCGGGCAGTGAGCGCAACGCAATTAATGTG
AGTTAGCTCACTCATTAGGCACCCCAGGCTTTCCACTTTATGCTTCCGGCTCGTATGTTGTGTGGAATTG
TGAGCGGATAACAATTTCACACAGGAAACAGCTATGACCATGATTACGCCAAGCGCGCAATTAACCCTCA
CTAAAGGGAACAAAAGCTGGAGCTGCAAGCTTAATGTAGTCTTATGCAATACTCTTGTAGTCTTGCAACA
TGGTAACGATGAGTTAGCAACATGCCTTACAAGGAGAGAAAAAGCACCGTGCATGCCGATTGGTGGAAGT
AAGGTGGTACGATCGTGCCTTATTAGGAAGGCAACAGACGGGTCTGACATGGATTGGACGAACCACTGAA
TTGCCGCATTGCAGAGATATTGTATTTAAGTGCCTAGCTCGATACATAAACGGGTCTCTCTGGTTAGACC
AGATCTGAGCCTGGGAGCTCTCTGGCTAACTAGGGAACCCACTGCTTAAGCCTCAATAAAGCTTGCCTTG
AGTGCTTCAAGTAGTGTGTGCCCGTCTGTTGTGTGACTCTGGTAACTAGAGATCCCTCAGACCCTTTTAG
TCAGTGTGGAAAATCTCTAGCAGTGGCGCCCGAACAGGGACTTGAAAGCGAAAGGGAAACCAGAGGAGCT
CTCTCGACGCAGGACTCGGCTTGCTGAAGCGCGCACGGCAAGAGGCGAGGGGCGGCGACTGGTGAGTACG
CCAAAAATTTTGACTAGCGGAGGCTAGAAGGAGAGAGATGGGTGCGAGAGCGTCAGTATTAAGCGGGGGA
GAATTAGATCGCGATGGGAAAAAATTCGGTTAAGGCCAGGGGGAAAGAAAAAATATAAATTAAAACATAT
AGTATGGGCAAGCAGGGAGCTAGAACGATTCGCAGTTAATCCTGGCCTGTTAGAAACATCAGAAGGCTGT
AGACAAATACTGGGACAGCTACAACCATCCCTTCAGACAGGATCAGAAGAACTTAGATCATTATATAATA
CAGTAGCAACCCTCTATTGTGTGCATCAAAGGATAGAGATAAAAGACACCAAGGAAGCTTTAGACAAGAT
AGAGGAAGAGCAAAACAAAAGTAAGACCACCGCACAGCAAGCGGCCGCTGATCTTCAGACCTGGAGGAGG
AGATATGAGGGACAATTGGAGAAGTGAATTATATAAATATAAAGTAGTAAAAATTGAACCATTAGGAGTA
GCACCCACCAAGGCAAAGAGAAGAGTGGTGCAGAGAGAAAAAAGAGCAGTGGGAATAGGAGCTTTGTTCC
TTGGGTTCTTGGGAGCAGCAGGAAGCACTATGGGCGCAGCGTCAATGACGCTGACGGTACAGGCCAGACA
ATTATTGTCTGGTATAGTGCAGCAGCAGAACAATTTGCTGAGGGCTATTGAGGCGCAACAGCATCTGTTG
CAACTCACAGTCTGGGGCATCAAGCAGCTCCAGGCAAGAATCCTGGCTGTGGAAAGATACCTAAAGGATC
AACAGCTCCTGGGGATTTGGGGTTGCTCTGGAAAACTCATTTGCACCACTGCTGTGCCTTGGAATGCTAG
TTGGAGTAATAAATCTCTGGAACAGATTTGGAATCACACGACCTGGATGGAGTGGGACAGAGAAATTAAC
AATTACACAAGCTTAATACACTCCTTAATTGAAGAATCGCAAAACCAGCAAGAAAAGAATGAACAAGAAT
TATTGGAATTAGATAAATGGGCAAGTTTGTGGAATTGGTTTAACATAACAAATTGGCTGTGGTATATAAA
ATTATTCATAATGATAGTAGGAGGCTTGGTAGGTTTAAGAATAGTTTTTGCTGTACTTTCTATAGTGAAT
AGAGTTAGGCAGGGATATTCACCATTATCGTTTCAGACCCACCTCCCAACCCCGAGGGGACCCGACAGGC
CCGAAGGAATAGAAGAAGAAGGTGGAGAGAGAGACAGAGACAGATCCATTCGATTAGTGAACGGATCTCG
ACGGTATCGGTTAACTTTTAAAAGAAAAGGGGGGATTGGGGGGTATAGTGCAGGGGAAAGAATAGTAGAC
ATAATAGCAACAGACATACAAACTAAAGAATTACAAAAACAAATTACAAAATTCAAAATTTTATCGATAA
GCTTGGGAGTTCCGCGTTACATAACTTACGGTAAATGGCCCGCCTGGCTGACCGCCCAACGACCCCCGCC
CATTGACGTCAATAATGACGTATGTTCCCATAGTAACGCCAATAGGGACTTTCCATTGACGTCAATGGGT
GGAGTATTTACGGTAAACTGCCCACTTGGCAGTACATCAAGTGTATCATATGCCAAGTACGCCCCCTATT
GACGTCAATGACGGTAAATGGCCCGCCTGGCATTATGCCCAGTACATGACCTTATGGGACTTTCCTACTT
GGCAGTACATCTACGTATTAGTCATCGCTATTACCATGGTGATGCGGTTTTGGCAGTACATCAATGGGCG
TGGATAGCGGTTTGACTCACGGGGATTTCCAAGTCTCCACCCCATTGACGTCAATGGGAGTTTGTTTTGG
CACCAAAATCAACGGGACTTTCCAAAATGTCGTAACAACTCCGCCCCATTGACGCAAATGGGCGGTAGGC
GTGTACGGTGGGAGGTCTATATAAGCAGAGCTCGTTTAGTGAACCGTCAGATCGCCTGGAGACGCCATCC
ACGCTGTTTTGACCTCCATAGAAGACACCGACTCTAGAGCTAGCGCTACCGGACTCAGATCTCGAGATGG
GGCAGGTCCTGCCGGTCTTCGCCCACTGCAAAGAAGCTCCGTCTACAGCCTCCTCAACTCCTGATTCCAC
AGAAGGAGGGAACGACGACTCTGATTTTCGAGAGCTGCACACAGCCCGGGAATTCTCAGAGGAGGACGAG
GAGGAGACCACGTCGCAGGACTGGGGCACCCCCCGGGAGCTGACCTTCTCCTACATCGCCTTTGATGGTG
TAGTGGGCTCCGGGGGCCGCAGGGATTCAACTGCCCGCCGCCCCCGCCCCCAGGGCCGCTCAGTCTCGGA
ACCACGAGACCAGCACCCTCAGCCCAGCCTGGGCGACAGCTTGGAGAGCATCCCCAGCCTGAGCCAATCC
CCGGAGCCTGGACGACGGGGTGATCCTGACACCGCGCCTCCATCCGAGCGCCCTCTGGAAGACCTGAGGC
TTCGGTTGGACCATCTGGGCTGGGTGGCCCGGGGAACGGGATCCGGGGAGGACTCTTCCACCAGCAGCTC
CACCCCGCTGGAAGACGAAGAACCCCAAGAACCCAACAGATTGGAGACAGGAGAAGCTGGGGAAGAACTG
GACCTACGACTCCGACTTGCTCAGCCCTCATCGCCCGAGGTCTTGACTCCCCAGCTCAGTCCGGGCTCTG
GGACACCCCAGGCCGGTACTCCGTCCCCATCCCGATCGCGAGATTCGAACTCTGGGCCCGAAGAGCCATT
GCTGGAAGAGGAAGAAAAGCAGTGGGGGCCACTGGAGCGAGAGCCAGTAAGGGGACAGTGCCTCGATAGC
ACGGACCAATTAGAATTCACGGTGGAGCCACGCCTTCTAGTGGCGGACCTGCTGTACTGGAAGGACACGA
GGACGTCAGGAGTGGTCTTCACAGGCCTGATGGTCTCCCTCCTCTGCCTCCTGCACTTTAGCATCGTGTC
CGTGGCCGCGCACTTGGCTCTGTTGCTGCTCTGCGGCACCATCTCTCTCAGGGTTTACCGCAAAGTGCTG
CAGGCCGTGCACCGGGGGGATGGAGCCAACCCTTTCCAGGCCTACCTGGATGTGGACCTCACCCTGACTC
GGGAGCAGACGGAACGTTTGTCCCACCAGATCACCTCCCGCGTGGTCTCGGCGGCCACGCAGCTGCGGCA
CTTCTTCCTGGTAGAAGACCTCGTGGATTCCCTCAAGCTGGCCCTCCTCTTCTACATCTTGACCTTCGTG
GGTGCCATCTTCAATGGTTTGACTCTTCTCATTCTGGGAGTGATTGGTCTATTCACCATCCCCCTGCTGT
ACCGGCAGCACCAGGCTCAGATCGACCAATATGTGGGGTTGGTGACCAATCAGTTGAGCCACATCAAAGC
TAAGATCCGAGCTAAAATCCCAGGGACCGGAGCCCTGGCCTCTGCAGCAGCCGCAGTCTCCGGATCCAAA
GCCAAAGCCGAACGGGTACCGCGGGCCCGGGATCCACCGGTCGCCACCATGGTGAGCAAGGGCGAGGAGG
ATAACATGGCCTCTCTCCCAGCGACACATGAGTTACACATCTTTGGCTCCATCAACGGTGTGGACTTTGA
CATGGTGGGTCAGGGCACCGGCAATCCAAATGATGGTTATGAGGAGTTAAACCTGAAGTCCACCAAGGGT
GACCTCCAGTTCTCCCCCTGGATTCTGGTCCCTCATATCGGGTATGGCTTCCATCAGTACCTGCCCTACC
CTGACGGGATGTCGCCTTTCCAGGCCGCCATGGTAGATGGCTCCGGCTACCAAGTCCATCGCACAATGCA
GTTTGAAGATGGTGCCTCCCTTACTGTTAACTACCGCTACACCTACGAGGGAAGCCACATCAAAGGAGAG
GCCCAGGTGAAGGGGACTGGTTTCCCTGCTGACGGTCCTGTGATGACCAACTCGCTGACCGCTGCGGACT
GGTGCAGGTCGAAGAAGACTTACCCCAACGACAAAACCATCATCAGTACCTTTAAGTGGAGTTACACCAC
TGGAAATGGCAAGCGCTACCGGAGCACTGCGCGGACCACCTACACCTTTGCCAAGCCAATGGCGGCTAAC
TATCTGAAGAACCAGCCGATGTACGTGTTCCGTAAGACGGAGCTCAAGCACTCCAAGACCGAGCTCAACT
TCAAGGAGTGGCAAAAGGCCTTTACCGATGTGATGGGCATGGACGAGCTGTAC
